Addgene plasmid #115963: pJB553
Purpose: SGP insert for replicon MoClo
Depositing lab: Ron Weiss. Depositing organization: Massachusetts Institute of Technology. Publication: Small-molecule-based regulation of RNA-delivered circuits in mammalian cells. Wagner TE, Becraft JR, Bodner K, Teague B, Zhang X, Woo A, Porter E, Alburquerque B, Dobosh B, Andries O, Sanders NN, Beal J, Densmore D, Kitada T, Weiss R. Nat Chem Biol. 2018 Nov;14(11):1043-1050. doi: 10.1038/s41589-018-0146-9. Epub 2018 Oct 16. PubMed 30327560.
Backbone
  Vector backbone: pUC19
  Vector type: Synthetic Biology
Growth in bacteria
  Bacterial resistance: Ampicillin, 100 μg/mL
  Growth temperature: 37°C
  Growth strain: DH5alpha
  Copy number: High Copy
Gene/Insert
  Gene/Insert name: Lvl0 -98/5 SGP 1xTetApt-STOP
  Species: venezuelan equine encephalitis
  Cloning method: Gateway Cloning
Terms and licenses: Academic/Nonprofit Terms; Industry Terms: Not Available to Industry
How to cite: pJB553 was a gift from Ron Weiss (Addgene plasmid # 115963 ; http://n2t.net/addgene:115963 ; RRID:Addgene_115963)
