[The description below was written by a language model from this plasmid's Addgene catalogue record and pLannotate feature annotations shown in this document.]
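Description:
pJB553 is a small (about 2.9 kb) pUC19-based synthetic biology plasmid that serves as a level 0 part in a modular cloning (MoClo) system for assembling alphavirus replicons. It is maintained in E. coli at high copy through the ColE1/pUC origin and selected with ampicillin via the β-lactamase gene and its native promoter. The remaining annotated features are ordinary pUC backbone remnants: the lac promoter, operator and CAP binding site, a lacZα fragment, the pUC18/19 multiple cloning site, and short fragments of lacI, rop and the bom region. These have no role in the part's function beyond the cloning context.

The payload is described in the catalogue as "Lvl0 -98/5 SGP 1xTetApt-STOP", derived from Venezuelan equine encephalitis virus. By its name, this is a subgenomic promoter (SGP) element, apparently spanning positions -98 to +5 relative to the subgenomic start, combined with a single Tet aptamer copy and a stop element. In an alphavirus replicon, the SGP is recognised by the viral replicase to drive transcription of a subgenomic RNA encoding the cargo. An aptamer placed next to it would plausibly provide a handle for regulating that expression, in keeping with the associated work on small-molecule control of RNA-delivered circuits in mammalian cells, though the record does not spell out the mechanism. The automated feature table does not annotate the SGP, the aptamer or any assembly sites, so the insert's exact position and boundaries are not given. The listed cloning method is Gateway, although the stated purpose refers to MoClo assembly. The plasmid is intended as a building block rather than as an expression vector in its own right.
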