Features (pLannotate 1.2.2; 11 found; start..end, strand, type, name):
    137..236     +  misc_feature   bom (fragment): basis of mobility region from pBR322
    242..399     -  CDS            lacZα (fragment): LacZα fragment of β-galactosidase; lacZ fragment
    396..452     +  misc_feature   MCS: pUC18/19 multiple cloning site
    489..505     -  protein_bind   lac operator: The lac repressor binds to the lac operator to inhibit transcription in E. coli. This inhibition can be relieved by adding lactose or isopropyl-β-D-thiogalactopyranoside (IPTG). lac repressor encoded by lacI
    513..543     -  promoter       lac promoter: promoter for the E. coli lac operon
    558..579     -  protein_bind   CAP binding site: CAP binding activates transcription in the presence of cAMP. E. coli catabolite activator protein
    592..684     -  CDS            lacI (fragment): lac repressor; lacI; The lac repressor binds to the lac operator to inhibit transcription in E. coli. This inhibition can be relieved by adding lactose or isopropyl-β-D-thiogalactopyranoside (IPTG).
   1061..1649    -  rep_origin     ori: high-copy-number ColE1/pMB1/pBR322/pUC origin of replication
   1820..2680    -  CDS            AmpR: β-lactamase; bla; confers resistance to ampicillin, carbenicillin, and related antibiotics
   2681..2785    -  promoter       AmpR promoter: bla
   2880..35      +  CDS            rop (fragment) (across the origin): Rop protein, which maintains plasmids at low copy number; rop
>Addgene plasmid #115963 | pJB553 | depositor full sequence | sequence record 218913 | pJB553 sequence 2880 bps
TCGCGCGTTTCGGTGATGACGGTGAAAACCTCTGACACATGCAGCTCCCGGAGACGGTCACAGCTTGTCT
GTAAGCGGATGCCGGGAGCAGACAAGCCCGTCAGGGCGCGTCAGCGGGTGTTGGCGGGTGTCGGGGCTGG
CTTAACTATGCGGCATCAGAGCAGATTGTACTGAGAGTGCACCATATGCGGTGTGAAATACCGCACAGAT
GCGTAAGGAGAAAATACCGCATCAGGCGCCATTCGCCATTCAGGCTGCGCAACTGTTGGGAAGGGCGATC
GGTGCGGGCCTCTTCGCTATTACGCCAGCTGGCGAAAGGGGGATGTGCTGCAAGGCGATTAAGTTGGGTA
ACGCCAGGGTTTTCCCAGTCACGACGTTGTAAAACGACGGCCAGTGAATTCGAGCTCGGTACCCGGGGAT
CCTCTAGAGTCGACCTGCAGGCATGCAAGCTTGGCGTAATCATGGTCATAGCTGTTTCCTGTGTGAAATT
GTTATCCGCTCACAATTCCACACAACATACGAGCCGGAAGCATAAAGTGTAAAGCCTGGGGTGCCTAATG
AGTGAGCTAACTCACATTAATTGCGTTGCGCTCACTGCCCGCTTTCCAGTCGGGAAACCTGTCGTGCCAG
CTGCATTAATGAATCGGCCAACGCGCGGGGAGAGGCGGTTTGCGTATTGGGCGCTCTTCCGCTGGTCTCC
GACTTCCATCATAGTTATGGCCATGACTACTCTAGCTAGCAGTGTTAAATCATTCAGCTACCTGAGAGGG
GCCCCTATAACTCTCTACGGCTAACCTGAATGGAATCCAGGCAGAGAAAGGTCGATACGGACGGAATGTG
GTGGCCTGGATCAACAACAACAACACTGTAAGCCACCTGAGACCGCTTCCTCGCTCACTGACTCGCTGCG
CTCGGTCGTTCGGCTGCGGCGAGCGGTATCAGCTCACTCAAAGGCGGTAATACGGTTATCCACAGAATCA
GGGGATAACGCAGGAAAGAACATGTGAGCAAAAGGCCAGCAAAAGGCCAGGAACCGTAAAAAGGCCGCGT
TGCTGGCGTTTTTCCATAGGCTCCGCCCCCCTGACGAGCATCACAAAAATCGACGCTCAAGTCAGAGGTG
GCGAAACCCGACAGGACTATAAAGATACCAGGCGTTTCCCCCTGGAAGCTCCCTCGTGCGCTCTCCTGTT
CCGACCCTGCCGCTTACCGGATACCTGTCCGCCTTTCTCCCTTCGGGAAGCGTGGCGCTTTCTCATAGCT
CACGCTGTAGGTATCTCAGTTCGGTGTAGGTCGTTCGCTCCAAGCTGGGCTGTGTGCACGAACCCCCCGT
TCAGCCCGACCGCTGCGCCTTATCCGGTAACTATCGTCTTGAGTCCAACCCGGTAAGACACGACTTATCG
CCACTGGCAGCAGCCACTGGTAACAGGATTAGCAGAGCGAGGTATGTAGGCGGTGCTACAGAGTTCTTGA
AGTGGTGGCCTAACTACGGCTACACTAGAAGAACAGTATTTGGTATCTGCGCTCTGCTGAAGCCAGTTAC
CTTCGGAAAAAGAGTTGGTAGCTCTTGATCCGGCAAACAAACCACCGCTGGTAGCGGTGGTTTTTTTGTT
TGCAAGCAGCAGATTACGCGCAGAAAAAAAGGATCTCAAGAAGATCCTTTGATCTTTTCTACGGGGTCTG
ACGCTCAGTGGAACGAAAACTCACGTTAAGGGATTTTGGTCATGAGATTATCAAAAAGGATCTTCACCTA
GATCCTTTTAAATTAAAAATGAAGTTTTAAATCAATCTAAAGTATATATGAGTAAACTTGGTCTGACAGT
TACCAATGCTTAATCAGTGAGGCACCTATCTCAGCGATCTGTCTATTTCGTTCATCCATAGTTGCCTGAC
TCCCCGTCGTGTAGATAACTACGATACGGGAGGGCTTACCATCTGGCCCCAGTGCTGCAATGATACCGCG
AGACCCACGCTCACCGGCTCCAGATTTATCAGCAATAAACCAGCCAGCCGGAAGGGCCGAGCGCAGAAGT
GGTCCTGCAACTTTATCCGCCTCCATCCAGTCTATTAATTGTTGCCGGGAAGCTAGAGTAAGTAGTTCGC
CAGTTAATAGTTTGCGCAACGTTGTTGCCATTGCTACAGGCATCGTGGTGTCACGCTCGTCGTTTGGTAT
GGCTTCATTCAGCTCCGGTTCCCAACGATCAAGGCGAGTTACATGATCCCCCATGTTGTGCAAAAAAGCG
GTTAGCTCCTTCGGTCCTCCGATCGTTGTCAGAAGTAAGTTGGCCGCAGTGTTATCACTCATGGTTATGG
CAGCACTGCATAATTCTCTTACTGTCATGCCATCCGTAAGATGCTTTTCTGTGACTGGTGAGTACTCAAC
CAAGTCATTCTGAGAATAGTGTATGCGGCGACCGAGTTGCTCTTGCCCGGCGTCAATACGGGATAATACC
GCGCCACATAGCAGAACTTTAAAAGTGCTCATCATTGGAAAACGTTCTTCGGGGCGAAAACTCTCAAGGA
TCTTACCGCTGTTGAGATCCAGTTCGATGTAACCCACTCGTGCACCCAACTGATCTTCAGCATCTTTTAC
TTTCACCAGCGTTTCTGGGTGAGCAAAAACAGGAAGGCAAAATGCCGCAAAAAAGGGAATAAGGGCGACA
CGGAAATGTTGAATACTCATACTCTTCCTTTTTCAATATTATTGAAGCATTTATCAGGGTTATTGTCTCA
TGAGCGGATACATATTTGAATGTATTTAGAAAAATAAACAAATAGGGGTTCCGCGCACATTTCCCCGAAA
AGTGCCACCTGACGTCTAAGAAACCATTATTATCATGACATTAACCTATAAAAATAGGCGTATCACGAGG
CCCTTTCGTC
