Features (pLannotate 1.2.2; 11 found; start..end, strand, type, name):
    137..236     +  misc_feature   bom (fragment): basis of mobility region from pBR322
    242..399     -  CDS            lacZα (fragment): LacZα fragment of β-galactosidase; lacZ fragment
    396..452     +  misc_feature   MCS: pUC18/19 multiple cloning site
    489..505     -  protein_bind   lac operator: The lac repressor binds to the lac operator to inhibit transcription in E. coli. This inhibition can be relieved by adding lactose or isopropyl-β-D-thiogalactopyranoside (IPTG). lac repressor encoded by lacI
    513..543     -  promoter       lac promoter: promoter for the E. coli lac operon
    558..579     -  protein_bind   CAP binding site: CAP binding activates transcription in the presence of cAMP. E. coli catabolite activator protein
    592..684     -  CDS            lacI (fragment): lac repressor; lacI; The lac repressor binds to the lac operator to inhibit transcription in E. coli. This inhibition can be relieved by adding lactose or isopropyl-β-D-thiogalactopyranoside (IPTG).
   1061..1649    -  rep_origin     ori: high-copy-number ColE1/pMB1/pBR322/pUC origin of replication
   1820..2680    -  CDS            AmpR: β-lactamase; bla; confers resistance to ampicillin, carbenicillin, and related antibiotics
   2681..2785    -  promoter       AmpR promoter: bla
   2880..35      +  CDS            rop (fragment) (across the origin): Rop protein, which maintains plasmids at low copy number; rop
>Addgene plasmid #115963 | pJB553 | addgene full sequence | sequence record 227791 | Addgene NGS Result
TCGCGCGTTTCGGTGATGACGGTGAAAACCTCTGACACATGCAGCTCCCGGAGACGGTCACAGCTTGTCT
GTAAGCGGATGCCGGGAGCAGACAAGCCCGTCAGGGCGCGTCAGCGGGTGTTGGCGGGTGTCGGGGCTGG
CTTAACTATGCGGCATCAGAGCAGATTGTACTGAGAGTGCACCATATGCGGTGTGAAATACCGCACAGAT
GCGTAAGGAGAAAATACCGCATCAGGCGCCATTCGCCATTCAGGCTGCGCAACTGTTGGGAAGGGCGATC
GGTGCGGGCCTCTTCGCTATTACGCCAGCTGGCGAAAGGGGGATGTGCTGCAAGGCGATTAAGTTGGGTA
ACGCCAGGGTTTTCCCAGTCACGACGTTGTAAAACGACGGCCAGTGAATTCGAGCTCGGTACCCGGGGAT
CCTCTAGAGTCGACCTGCAGGCATGCAAGCTTGGCGTAATCATGGTCATAGCTGTTTCCTGTGTGAAATT
GTTATCCGCTCACAATTCCACACAACATACGAGCCGGAAGCATAAAGTGTAAAGCCTGGGGTGCCTAATG
AGTGAGCTAACTCACATTAATTGCGTTGCGCTCACTGCCCGCTTTCCAGTCGGGAAACCTGTCGTGCCAG
CTGCATTAATGAATCGGCCAACGCGCGGGGAGAGGCGGTTTGCGTATTGGGCGCTCTTCCGCTGGTCTCC
GACTTCCATCATAGTTATGGCCATGACTACTCTAGCTAGCAGTGTTAAATCATTCAGCTACCTGAGAGGG
GCCCCTATAACTCTCTACGGCTAACCTGAATGGAATCCAGGCAGAGAAAGGTCGATACGGACGGAATGTG
GTGGCCTGGATCAACAACAACAACACTGTAAGCCACCTGAGACCGCTTCCTCGCTCACTGACTCGCTGCG
CTCGGTCGTTCGGCTGCGGCGAGCGGTATCAGCTCACTCAAAGGCGGTAATACGGTTATCCACAGAATCA
GGGGATAACGCAGGAAAGAACATGTGAGCAAAAGGCCAGCAAAAGGCCAGGAACCGTAAAAAGGCCGCGT
TGCTGGCGTTTTTCCATAGGCTCCGCCCCCCTGACGAGCATCACAAAAATCGACGCTCAAGTCAGAGGTG
GCGAAACCCGACAGGACTATAAAGATACCAGGCGTTTCCCCCTGGAAGCTCCCTCGTGCGCTCTCCTGTT
CCGACCCTGCCGCTTACCGGATACCTGTCCGCCTTTCTCCCTTCGGGAAGCGTGGCGCTTTCTCATAGCT
CACGCTGTAGGTATCTCAGTTCGGTGTAGGTCGTTCGCTCCAAGCTGGGCTGTGTGCACGAACCCCCCGT
TCAGCCCGACCGCTGCGCCTTATCCGGTAACTATCGTCTTGAGTCCAACCCGGTAAGACACGACTTATCG
CCACTGGCAGCAGCCACTGGTAACAGGATTAGCAGAGCGAGGTATGTAGGCGGTGCTACAGAGTTCTTGA
AGTGGTGGCCTAACTACGGCTACACTAGAAGAACAGTATTTGGTATCTGCGCTCTGCTGAAGCCAGTTAC
CTTCGGAAAAAGAGTTGGTAGCTCTTGATCCGGCAAACAAACCACCGCTGGTAGCGGTGGTTTTTTTGTT
TGCAAGCAGCAGATTACGCGCAGAAAAAAAGGATCTCAAGAAGATCCTTTGATCTTTTCTACGGGGTCTG
ACGCTCAGTGGAACGAAAACTCACGTTAAGGGATTTTGGTCATGAGATTATCAAAAAGGATCTTCACCTA
GATCCTTTTAAATTAAAAATGAAGTTTTAAATCAATCTAAAGTATATATGAGTAAACTTGGTCTGACAGT
TACCAATGCTTAATCAGTGAGGCACCTATCTCAGCGATCTGTCTATTTCGTTCATCCATAGTTGCCTGAC
TCCCCGTCGTGTAGATAACTACGATACGGGAGGGCTTACCATCTGGCCCCAGTGCTGCAATGATACCGCG
AGATCCACGCTCACCGGCTCCAGATTTATCAGCAATAAACCAGCCAGCCGGAAGGGCCGAGCGCAGAAGT
GGTCCTGCAACTTTATCCGCCTCCATCCAGTCTATTAATTGTTGCCGGGAAGCTAGAGTAAGTAGTTCGC
CAGTTAATAGTTTGCGCAACGTTGTTGCCATTGCTACAGGCATCGTGGTGTCACGCTCGTCGTTTGGTAT
GGCTTCATTCAGCTCCGGTTCCCAACGATCAAGGCGAGTTACATGATCCCCCATGTTGTGCAAAAAAGCG
GTTAGCTCCTTCGGTCCTCCGATCGTTGTCAGAAGTAAGTTGGCCGCAGTGTTATCACTCATGGTTATGG
CAGCACTGCATAATTCTCTTACTGTCATGCCATCCGTAAGATGCTTTTCTGTGACTGGTGAGTACTCAAC
CAAGTCATTCTGAGAATAGTGTATGCGGCGACCGAGTTGCTCTTGCCCGGCGTCAATACGGGATAATACC
GCGCCACATAGCAGAACTTTAAAAGTGCTCATCATTGGAAAACGTTCTTCGGGGCGAAAACTCTCAAGGA
TCTTACCGCTGTTGAGATCCAGTTCGATGTAACCCACTCGTGCACCCAACTGATCTTCAGCATCTTTTAC
TTTCACCAGCGTTTCTGGGTGAGCAAAAACAGGAAGGCAAAATGCCGCAAAAAAGGGAATAAGGGCGACA
CGGAAATGTTGAATACTCATACTCTTCCTTTTTCAATATTATTGAAGCATTTATCAGGGTTATTGTCTCA
TGAGCGGATACATATTTGAATGTATTTAGAAAAATAAACAAATAGGGGTTCCGCGCACATTTCCCCGAAA
AGTGCCACCTGACGTCTAAGAAACCATTATTATCATGACATTAACCTATAAAAATAGGCGTATCACGAGG
CCCTTTCGTC
